Addgene plasmid #76033: GUCY2D gRNA (BRDN0001147902)
Purpose: 3rd generation lentiviral gRNA plasmid targeting human GUCY2D
Depositing lab: John Doench & David Root. Depositing organization: Broad Institute. Publication: Optimized sgRNA design to maximize activity and minimize off-target effects of CRISPR-Cas9. Doench JG, Fusi N, Sullender M, Hegde M, Vaimberg EW, Donovan KF, Smith I, Tothova Z, Wilen C, Orchard R, Virgin HW, Listgarten J, Root DE. Nat Biotechnol. 2016 Jan 18. doi: 10.1038/nbt.3437. PubMed 26780180.
Backbone
  Vector backbone: lentiGuide-Puro
  Backbone manufacturer: Zhang Lab (Addgene plasmid # 52963)
  Vector type: Mammalian Expression, Lentiviral, CRISPR
  Selectable markers: Puromycin
Growth in bacteria
  Bacterial resistance: Ampicillin, 100 μg/mL
  Growth temperature: 37°C
  Growth strain: DH5alpha
  Copy number: High Copy
Gene/Insert
  Gene/Insert name: GUCY2D (alt names: GUCY2D; NM_000180.3)
  gRNA/shRNA sequence: TTTGGATCGAACCAGCACGA
  Species: H. sapiens (human)
  Entrez Gene: GUCY2D (a.k.a. CACD1, CG-E, CORD5, CORD6, CSNB1I, CYGD, GUC1A4, GUC2D, LCA, LCA1, RCD2, RETGC-1, ROS-GC1, ROSGC, retGC)
  Promoter: hU6
  Cloning method: Unknown
  Sequencing primers: 5′ U6-F; 3′ pS2-R
Terms and licenses: Academic/Nonprofit Terms; Industry Terms: Not Available to Industry
Depositor comments: The gRNA was designed to target the following Genbank reference sequence(s): NM_000180.3. Note that this plasmid does NOT contain Cas9. It should be used in conjunction with lentiCas9-Blast (Addgene #52962) or otherwise with cell lines already expressing Cas9. Browse the full kinome gRNA library at http://www.addgene.org/pooled-library/broadgpp-human-kinome/ or visit http://www.broadinstitute.org/rnai/public/ for detailed protocols and information.
How to cite: GUCY2D gRNA (BRDN0001147902) was a gift from John Doench & David Root (Addgene plasmid # 76033 ; http://n2t.net/addgene:76033 ; RRID:Addgene_76033)
