[The description below was written by a language model from this plasmid's Addgene catalogue record and pLannotate feature annotations shown in this document.]
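Description:
GUCY2D gRNA (BRDN0001147902) is a third-generation lentiviral guide RNA plasmid built on the lentiGuide-Puro backbone. It delivers a single Streptococcus pyogenes Cas9 guide directed against human GUCY2D, designed against the NM_000180.3 reference transcript. The 8,323 nt plasmid is propagated in E. coli using a high-copy ColE1/pUC-type origin and ampicillin resistance (AmpR). The bacterial backbone also carries an f1 origin, lac regulatory remnants, and T7 and T3 promoters. An SV40 origin and SV40 poly(A) signal lie downstream of the viral cassette.

The transfer cassette is driven by an RSV promoter fused to a truncated HIV-1 5' LTR, which makes genomic RNA production Tat-independent. This is followed by the Ψ packaging signal with a partial gag sequence and the Rev response element for Rev-dependent nuclear export. A human U6 RNA polymerase III promoter then expresses the GUCY2D-targeting spacer joined to the SpCas9 gRNA scaffold. A central polypurine tract (cPPT/CTS) follows to aid nuclear import of the provirus. Downstream, the EF-1α core promoter with its intron A drives puromycin N-acetyltransferase, so transduced mammalian cells can be selected with puromycin. A WPRE enhances transcript expression, and the ΔU3 3' LTR makes the integrated provirus self-inactivating.

The plasmid does not encode Cas9, so it must be paired with a separate Cas9 vector or used in cells that already express the nuclease. It belongs to a human kinome gRNA collection produced with optimized sgRNA design rules. Its typical use is Cas9-mediated disruption of GUCY2D in human cells, after packaging into lentivirus with helper plasmids supplied in trans.
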