Features (pLannotate 1.2.2; 29 found; start..end, strand, type, name):
     14..80      +  CDS            small t antigen (fragment): SV40 (simian virus 40) small t antigen
    106..317     +  promoter       EF-1α core promoter: core promoter for human elongation factor EF-1α
    318..1256    +  intron         EF-1α intron A: intron upstream of the start codon of human EF-1α
   1278..1877    +  CDS            PuroR (fragment): puromycin N-acetyltransferase; pac from Streptomyces; confers resistance to puromycin
   1893..2481    +  misc_feature   WPRE: woodchuck hepatitis virus posttranscriptional regulatory element
   2532..2551    +  misc_feature   cPPT/CTS (fragment): central polypurine tract and central termination sequence of HIV-1
   2553..2786    +  LTR            3' LTR (ΔU3): self-inactivating 3' long terminal repeat (LTR) from HIV-1
   2864..2985    +  polyA_signal   SV40 poly(A) signal: SV40 polyadenylation signal
   3025..3160    +  rep_origin     SV40 ori: SV40 origin of replication
   3181..3199    -  promoter       T7 promoter: promoter for bacteriophage T7 RNA polymerase
   3207..3362    +  CDS            lacZα (fragment): LacZα fragment of β-galactosidase; lacZ fragment
   3367..3795    +  rep_origin     f1 ori (sequence partly withheld): f1 bacteriophage origin of replication; arrow indicates direction of (+) strand synthesis
   3848..3952    +  promoter       AmpR promoter: bla
   3953..4813    +  CDS            AmpR: β-lactamase; bla; confers resistance to ampicillin, carbenicillin, and related antibiotics
   4984..5572    +  rep_origin     ori: high-copy-number ColE1/pMB1/pBR322/pUC origin of replication
   5755..5847    +  CDS            lacI (fragment): lac repressor; lacI; The lac repressor binds to the lac operator to inhibit transcription in E. coli. This inhibition can be relieved by adding lactose or isopropyl-β-D-thiogalactopyranoside (IPTG).
   5860..5881    +  protein_bind   CAP binding site: CAP binding activates transcription in the presence of cAMP. E. coli catabolite activator protein
   5896..5926    +  promoter       lac promoter: promoter for the E. coli lac operon
   5934..5950    +  protein_bind   lac operator: The lac repressor binds to the lac operator to inhibit transcription in E. coli. This inhibition can be relieved by adding lactose or isopropyl-β-D-thiogalactopyranoside (IPTG). lac repressor encoded by lacI
   5995..6013    +  promoter       T3 promoter: promoter for bacteriophage T3 RNA polymerase
   6041..6267    +  promoter       RSV promoter: Rous sarcoma virus enhancer/promoter
   6268..6448    +  LTR            5' LTR (truncated): truncated 5' long terminal repeat (LTR) from HIV-1
   6495..6620    +  misc_feature   HIV-1 Ψ: packaging signal of human immunodeficiency virus type 1
   6604..6967    +  CDS            HIV-1 gag (fragment): gag protein from human immunodeficiency virus 1; gag
   7113..7346    +  misc_feature   RRE: The Rev response element (RRE) of HIV-1 allows for Rev-dependent mRNA export from the nucleus to the cytoplasm.
   7723..7749    +  CDS            Rev (fragment): human immunodeficiency virus 1 (HIV-1) Rev protein; rev; enhances nuclear export of unspliced and incompletely spliced viral mRNAs
   7753..7993    +  promoter       U6 promoter: RNA polymerase III promoter for human U6 snRNA
   8023..8098    +  misc_RNA       gRNA scaffold: guide RNA scaffold for the Streptococcus pyogenes CRISPR/Cas9 system
   8154..8271    +  misc_feature   cPPT/CTS: central polypurine tract and central termination sequence of HIV-1
>Addgene plasmid #76033 | GUCY2D gRNA (BRDN0001147902) | addgene full sequence | sequence record 185052 | Addgene Assembled Sequence
CCCGGGTGCAAAGATGGATAAAGTTTTAAACAGAGAGGAATCTTTGCAGCTAATGGACCTTCTAGGTCTT
GAAAGGAGTGGGAATTGGCTCCGGTGCCCGTCAGTGGGCAGAGCGCACATCGCCCACAGTCCCCGAGAAG
TTGGGGGGAGGGGTCGGCAATTGATCCGGTGCCTAGAGAAGGTGGCGCGGGGTAAACTGGGAAAGTGATG
TCGTGTACTGGCTCCGCCTTTTTCCCGAGGGTGGGGGAGAACCGTATATAAGTGCAGTAGTCGCCGTGAA
CGTTCTTTTTCGCAACGGGTTTGCCGCCAGAACACAGGTAAGTGCCGTGTGTGGTTCCCGCGGGCCTGGC
CTCTTTACGGGTTATGGCCCTTGCGTGCCTTGAATTACTTCCACCTGGCTGCAGTACGTGATTCTTGATC
CCGAGCTTCGGGTTGGAAGTGGGTGGGAGAGTTCGAGGCCTTGCGCTTAAGGAGCCCCTTCGCCTCGTGC
TTGAGTTGAGGCCTGGCCTGGGCGCTGGGGCCGCCGCGTGCGAATCTGGTGGCACCTTCGCGCCTGTCTC
GCTGCTTTCGATAAGTCTCTAGCCATTTAAAATTTTTGATGACCTGCTGCGACGCTTTTTTTCTGGCAAG
ATAGTCTTGTAAATGCGGGCCAAGATCTGCACACTGGTATTTCGGTTTTTGGGGCCGCGGGCGGCGACGG
GGCCCGTGCGTCCCAGCGCACATGTTCGGCGAGGCGGGGCCTGCGAGCGCGGCCACCGAGAATCGGACGG
GGGTAGTCTCAAGCTGGCCGGCCTGCTCTGGTGCCTGGCCTCGCGCCGCCGTGTATCGCCCCGCCCTGGG
CGGCAAGGCTGGCCCGGTCGGCACCAGTTGCGTGAGCGGAAAGATGGCCGCTTCCCGGCCCTGCTGCAGG
GAGCTCAAAATGGAGGACGCGGCGCTCGGGAGAGCGGGCGGGTGAGTCACCCACACAAAGGAAAAGGGCC
TTTCCGTCCTCAGCCGTCGCTTCATGTGACTCCACGGAGTACCGGGCGCCGTCCAGGCACCTCGATTAGT
TCTCGAGCTTTTGGAGTACGTCGTCTTTAGGTTGGGGGGAGGGGTTTTATGCGATGGAGTTTCCCCACAC
TGAGTGGGTGGAGACTGAAGTTAGGCCAGCTTGGCACTTGATGTAATTCTCCTTGGAATTTGCCCTTTTT
GAGTTTGGATCTTGGTTCATTCTCAAGCCTCAGACAGTGGTTCAAAGTTTTTTTCTTCCATTTCAGGTGT
CGTGACGTACGGCCACCATGACCGAGTACAAGCCCACGGTGCGCCTCGCCACCCGCGACGACGTCCCCAG
GGCCGTACGCACCCTCGCCGCCGCGTTCGCCGACTACCCCGCCACGCGCCACACCGTCGATCCGGACCGC
CACATCGAGCGGGTCACCGAGCTGCAAGAACTCTTCCTCACGCGCGTCGGGCTCGACATCGGCAAGGTGT
GGGTCGCGGACGACGGCGCCGCCGTGGCGGTCTGGACCACGCCGGAGAGCGTCGAAGCGGGGGCGGTGTT
CGCCGAGATCGGCCCGCGCATGGCCGAGTTGAGCGGTTCCCGGCTGGCCGCGCAGCAACAGATGGAAGGC
CTCCTGGCGCCGCACCGGCCCAAGGAGCCCGCGTGGTTCCTGGCCACCGTCGGAGTCTCGCCCGACCACC
AGGGCAAGGGTCTGGGCAGCGCCGTCGTGCTCCCCGGAGTGGAGGCGGCCGAGCGCGCCGGGGTGCCCGC
CTTCCTGGAGACCTCCGCGCCCCGCAACCTCCCCTTCTACGAGCGGCTCGGCTTCACCGTCACCGCCGAC
GTCGAGGTGCCCGAAGGACCGCGCACCTGGTGCATGACCCGCAAGCCCGGTGCCTGAACGCGTTAAGTCG
ACAATCAACCTCTGGATTACAAAATTTGTGAAAGATTGACTGGTATTCTTAACTATGTTGCTCCTTTTAC
GCTATGTGGATACGCTGCTTTAATGCCTTTGTATCATGCTATTGCTTCCCGTATGGCTTTCATTTTCTCC
TCCTTGTATAAATCCTGGTTGCTGTCTCTTTATGAGGAGTTGTGGCCCGTTGTCAGGCAACGTGGCGTGG
TGTGCACTGTGTTTGCTGACGCAACCCCCACTGGTTGGGGCATTGCCACCACCTGTCAGCTCCTTTCCGG
GACTTTCGCTTTCCCCCTCCCTATTGCCACGGCGGAACTCATCGCCGCCTGCCTTGCCCGCTGCTGGACA
GGGGCTCGGCTGTTGGGCACTGACAATTCCGTGGTGTTGTCGGGGAAATCATCGTCCTTTCCTTGGCTGC
TCGCCTGTGTTGCCACCTGGATTCTGCGCGGGACGTCCTTCTGCTACGTCCCTTCGGCCCTCAATCCAGC
GGACCTTCCTTCCCGCGGCCTGCTGCCGGCTCTGCGGCCTCTTCCGCGTCTTCGCCTTCGCCCTCAGACG
AGTCGGATCTCCCTTTGGGCCGCCTCCCCGCGTCGACTTTAAGACCAATGACTTACAAGGCAGCTGTAGA
TCTTAGCCACTTTTTAAAAGAAAAGGGGGGACTGGAAGGGCTAATTCACTCCCAACGAAGACAAGATCTG
CTTTTTGCTTGTACTGGGTCTCTCTGGTTAGACCAGATCTGAGCCTGGGAGCTCTCTGGCTAACTAGGGA
ACCCACTGCTTAAGCCTCAATAAAGCTTGCCTTGAGTGCTTCAAGTAGTGTGTGCCCGTCTGTTGTGTGA
CTCTGGTAACTAGAGATCCCTCAGACCCTTTTAGTCAGTGTGGAAAATCTCTAGCAGTACGTATAGTAGT
TCATGTCATCTTATTATTCAGTATTTATAACTTGCAAAGAAATGAATATCAGAGAGTGAGAGGAACTTGT
TTATTGCAGCTTATAATGGTTACAAATAAAGCAATAGCATCACAAATTTCACAAATAAAGCATTTTTTTC
ACTGCATTCTAGTTGTGGTTTGTCCAAACTCATCAATGTATCTTATCATGTCTGGCTCTAGCTATCCCGC
CCCTAACTCCGCCCATCCCGCCCCTAACTCCGCCCAGTTCCGCCCATTCTCCGCCCCATGGCTGACTAAT
TTTTTTTATTTATGCAGAGGCCGAGGCCGCCTCGGCCTCTGAGCTATTCCAGAAGTAGTGAGGAGGCTTT
TTTGGAGGCCTAGGGACGTACCCAATTCGCCCTATAGTGAGTCGTATTACGCGCGCTCACTGGCCGTCGT
TTTACAACGTCGTGACTGGGAAAACCCTGGCGTTACCCAACTTAATCGCCTTGCAGCACATCCCCCTTTC
GCCAGCTGGCGTAATAGCGAAGAGGCCCGCACCGATCGCCCTTCCCAACAGTTGCGCAGCCTGAATGGCG
AATGGG
[124 nt withheld, positions 3367-3490]
C
[91 nt withheld, positions 3492-3582]
A
[49 nt withheld, positions 3584-3632]
CCTTTGACGTTGGAGTCCACGTTCTTT
[37 nt withheld, positions 3660-3696]
ACCCTATCTCGGTCTATTCTTTTGATTTATAAGGGATTTTGCCGATTTCGGCCTATTGGTTAAAAAATGA
GCTGATTTAACAAAAATTTAACGCGAATTTTAACAAAATATTAACGCTTACAATTTAGGTGGCACTTTTC
GGGGAAATGTGCGCGGAACCCCTATTTGTTTATTTTTCTAAATACATTCAAATATGTATCCGCTCATGAG
ACAATAACCCTGATAAATGCTTCAATAATATTGAAAAAGGAAGAGTATGAGTATTCAACATTTCCGTGTC
GCCCTTATTCCCTTTTTTGCGGCATTTTGCCTTCCTGTTTTTGCTCACCCAGAAACGCTGGTGAAAGTAA
AAGATGCTGAAGATCAGTTGGGTGCACGAGTGGGTTACATCGAACTGGATCTCAACAGCGGTAAGATCCT
TGAGAGTTTTCGCCCCGAAGAACGTTTTCCAATGATGAGCACTTTTAAAGTTCTGCTATGTGGCGCGGTA
TTATCCCGTATTGACGCCGGGCAAGAGCAACTCGGTCGCCGCATACACTATTCTCAGAATGACTTGGTTG
AGTACTCACCAGTCACAGAAAAGCATCTTACGGATGGCATGACAGTAAGAGAATTATGCAGTGCTGCCAT
AACCATGAGTGATAACACTGCGGCCAACTTACTTCTGACAACGATCGGAGGACCGAAGGAGCTAACCGCT
TTTTTGCACAACATGGGGGATCATGTAACTCGCCTTGATCGTTGGGAACCGGAGCTGAATGAAGCCATAC
CAAACGACGAGCGTGACACCACGATGCCTGTAGCAATGGCAACAACGTTGCGCAAACTATTAACTGGCGA
ACTACTTACTCTAGCTTCCCGGCAACAATTAATAGACTGGATGGAGGCGGATAAAGTTGCAGGACCACTT
CTGCGCTCGGCCCTTCCGGCTGGCTGGTTTATTGCTGATAAATCTGGAGCCGGTGAGCGTGGGTCTCGCG
GTATCATTGCAGCACTGGGGCCAGATGGTAAGCCCTCCCGTATCGTAGTTATCTACACGACGGGGAGTCA
GGCAACTATGGATGAACGAAATAGACAGATCGCTGAGATAGGTGCCTCACTGATTAAGCATTGGTAACTG
TCAGACCAAGTTTACTCATATATACTTTAGATTGATTTAAAACTTCATTTTTAATTTAAAAGGATCTAGG
TGAAGATCCTTTTTGATAATCTCATGACCAAAATCCCTTAACGTGAGTTTTCGTTCCACTGAGCGTCAGA
CCCCGTAGAAAAGATCAAAGGATCTTCTTGAGATCCTTTTTTTCTGCGCGTAATCTGCTGCTTGCAAACA
AAAAAACCACCGCTACCAGCGGTGGTTTGTTTGCCGGATCAAGAGCTACCAACTCTTTTTCCGAAGGTAA
CTGGCTTCAGCAGAGCGCAGATACCAAATACTGTTCTTCTAGTGTAGCCGTAGTTAGGCCACCACTTCAA
GAACTCTGTAGCACCGCCTACATACCTCGCTCTGCTAATCCTGTTACCAGTGGCTGCTGCCAGTGGCGAT
AAGTCGTGTCTTACCGGGTTGGACTCAAGACGATAGTTACCGGATAAGGCGCAGCGGTCGGGCTGAACGG
GGGGTTCGTGCACACAGCCCAGCTTGGAGCGAACGACCTACACCGAACTGAGATACCTACAGCGTGAGCT
ATGAGAAAGCGCCACGCTTCCCGAAGGGAGAAAGGCGGACAGGTATCCGGTAAGCGGCAGGGTCGGAACA
GGAGAGCGCACGAGGGAGCTTCCAGGGGGAAACGCCTGGTATCTTTATAGTCCTGTCGGGTTTCGCCACC
TCTGACTTGAGCGTCGATTTTTGTGATGCTCGTCAGGGGGGCGGAGCCTATGGAAAAACGCCAGCAACGC
GGCCTTTTTACGGTTCCTGGCCTTTTGCTGGCCTTTTGCTCACATGTTCTTTCCTGCGTTATCCCCTGAT
TCTGTGGATAACCGTATTACCGCCTTTGAGTGAGCTGATACCGCTCGCCGCAGCCGAACGACCGAGCGCA
GCGAGTCAGTGAGCGAGGAAGCGGAAGAGCGCCCAATACGCAAACCGCCTCTCCCCGCGCGTTGGCCGAT
TCATTAATGCAGCTGGCACGACAGGTTTCCCGACTGGAAAGCGGGCAGTGAGCGCAACGCAATTAATGTG
AGTTAGCTCACTCATTAGGCACCCCAGGCTTTACACTTTATGCTTCCGGCTCGTATGTTGTGTGGAATTG
TGAGCGGATAACAATTTCACACAGGAAACAGCTATGACCATGATTACGCCAAGCGCGCAATTAACCCTCA
CTAAAGGGAACAAAAGCTGGAGCTGCAAGCTTAATGTAGTCTTATGCAATACTCTTGTAGTCTTGCAACA
TGGTAACGATGAGTTAGCAACATGCCTTACAAGGAGAGAAAAAGCACCGTGCATGCCGATTGGTGGAAGT
AAGGTGGTACGATCGTGCCTTATTAGGAAGGCAACAGACGGGTCTGACATGGATTGGACGAACCACTGAA
TTGCCGCATTGCAGAGATATTGTATTTAAGTGCCTAGCTCGATACATAAACGGGTCTCTCTGGTTAGACC
AGATCTGAGCCTGGGAGCTCTCTGGCTAACTAGGGAACCCACTGCTTAAGCCTCAATAAAGCTTGCCTTG
AGTGCTTCAAGTAGTGTGTGCCCGTCTGTTGTGTGACTCTGGTAACTAGAGATCCCTCAGACCCTTTTAG
TCAGTGTGGAAAATCTCTAGCAGTGGCGCCCGAACAGGGACTTGAAAGCGAAAGGGAAACCAGAGGAGCT
CTCTCGACGCAGGACTCGGCTTGCTGAAGCGCGCACGGCAAGAGGCGAGGGGCGGCGACTGGTGAGTACG
CCAAAAATTTTGACTAGCGGAGGCTAGAAGGAGAGAGATGGGTGCGAGAGCGTCAGTATTAAGCGGGGGA
GAATTAGATCGCGATGGGAAAAAATTCGGTTAAGGCCAGGGGGAAAGAAAAAATATAAATTAAAACATAT
AGTATGGGCAAGCAGGGAGCTAGAACGATTCGCAGTTAATCCTGGCCTGTTAGAAACATCAGAAGGCTGT
AGACAAATACTGGGACAGCTACAACCATCCCTTCAGACAGGATCAGAAGAACTTAGATCATTATATAATA
CAGTAGCAACCCTCTATTGTGTGCATCAAAGGATAGAGATAAAAGACACCAAGGAAGCTTTAGACAAGAT
AGAGGAAGAGCAAAACAAAAGTAAGACCACCGCACAGCAAGCGGCCGCTGATCTTCAGACCTGGAGGAGG
AGATATGAGGGACAATTGGAGAAGTGAATTATATAAATATAAAGTAGTAAAAATTGAACCATTAGGAGTA
GCACCCACCAAGGCAAAGAGAAGAGTGGTGCAGAGAGAAAAAAGAGCAGTGGGAATAGGAGCTTTGTTCC
TTGGGTTCTTGGGAGCAGCAGGAAGCACTATGGGCGCAGCGTCAATGACGCTGACGGTACAGGCCAGACA
ATTATTGTCTGGTATAGTGCAGCAGCAGAACAATTTGCTGAGGGCTATTGAGGCGCAACAGCATCTGTTG
CAACTCACAGTCTGGGGCATCAAGCAGCTCCAGGCAAGAATCCTGGCTGTGGAAAGATACCTAAAGGATC
AACAGCTCCTGGGGATTTGGGGTTGCTCTGGAAAACTCATTTGCACCACTGCTGTGCCTTGGAATGCTAG
TTGGAGTAATAAATCTCTGGAACAGATTTGGAATCACACGACCTGGATGGAGTGGGACAGAGAAATTAAC
AATTACACAAGCTTAATACACTCCTTAATTGAAGAATCGCAAAACCAGCAAGAAAAGAATGAACAAGAAT
TATTGGAATTAGATAAATGGGCAAGTTTGTGGAATTGGTTTAACATAACAAATTGGCTGTGGTATATAAA
ATTATTCATAATGATAGTAGGAGGCTTGGTAGGTTTAAGAATAGTTTTTGCTGTACTTTCTATAGTGAAT
AGAGTTAGGCAGGGATATTCACCATTATCGTTTCAGACCCACCTCCCAACCCCGAGGGGACCCAGAGAGG
GCCTATTTCCCATGATTCCTTCATATTTGCATATACGATACAAGGCTGTTAGAGAGATAATTAGAATTAA
TTTGACTGTAAACACAAAGATATTAGTACAAAATACGTGACGTAGAAAGTAATAATTTCTTGGGTAGTTT
GCAGTTTTAAAATTATGTTTTAAAATGGACTATCATATGCTTACCGTAACTTGAAAGTATTTCGATTTCT
TGGCTTTATATATCTTGTGGAAAGGACGAAACACCGTTTGGATCGAACCAGCACGAGTTTTAGAGCTAGA
AATAGCAAGTTAAAATAAGGCTAGTCCGTTATCAACTTGAAAAAGTGGCACCGAGTCGGTGCTTTTTTAA
GCTTGGCGTAACTAGATCTTGAGACAAATGGCAGTATTCATCCACAATTTTAAAAGAAAAGGGGGGATTG
GGGGGTACAGTGCAGGGGAAAGAATAGTAGACATAATAGCAACAGACATACAAACTAAAGAATTACAAAA
ACAAATTACAAAAATTCAAAATTTTCGGGTTTATTACAGGGACAGCAGAGATCCACTTTGGCGCCGGCTC
GAGGGGG
