>Addgene plasmid #76033 | GUCY2D gRNA (BRDN0001147902) | depositor partial sequence | sequence record 143493 | Target Sequence
TTTGGATCGAACCAGCACGA
