>Addgene plasmid #76033 | GUCY2D gRNA (BRDN0001147902) | addgene partial sequence | sequence record 185051 | hU6-F
AGAAAGTAATAATTTCTTGGGTAGTTTGCAGTTTTAAAATTATGTTTTAAAATGGACTATCATATGCTTA
CCGTAACTTGAAAGTATTTCGATTTCTTGGCTTTATATATCTTGTGGAAAGGACGAAACACCGTTTGGAT
CGAACCAGCACGAGTTTTAGAGCTAGAAATAGCAAGTTAAAATAAGGCTAGTCCGTTATCAACTTGAAAA
AGTGGCACCGAGTCGGTGCTTTTTTAAGCTTGGCGTAACTAGATCTTGAGACAAATGGCAGTATTCATCC
ACAATTTTAAAAGAAAAGGGGGGATTGGGGGGTACAGTGCAGGGGAAAGAATAGTAGACATAATAGCAAC
AGACATACAAACTAAAGAATTACAAAAACAAATTACAAAAATTCAAAATTTTCGGGTTTATTACAGGGAC
AGCAGAGATCCACTTTGGCGCCGGCTCGAGGGGGCCCGGGTGCAAAGATGGATAAAGTTTTAAACAGAGA
GGAATCTTTGCAGCTAATGGACCTTCTAGGTCTTGAAAGGAGTGGGAATTGGCTCCGGTGCCCGTCAGTG
GGCAGAGCGC
